Addgene plasmid #76221: NME6 gRNA (BRDN0001148253)
Purpose: 3rd generation lentiviral gRNA plasmid targeting human NME6
Depositing lab: John Doench & David Root. Depositing organization: Broad Institute. Publication: Optimized sgRNA design to maximize activity and minimize off-target effects of CRISPR-Cas9. Doench JG, Fusi N, Sullender M, Hegde M, Vaimberg EW, Donovan KF, Smith I, Tothova Z, Wilen C, Orchard R, Virgin HW, Listgarten J, Root DE. Nat Biotechnol. 2016 Jan 18. doi: 10.1038/nbt.3437. PubMed 26780180.
Backbone
  Vector backbone: lentiGuide-Puro
  Backbone manufacturer: Zhang Lab (Addgene plasmid # 52963)
  Vector type: Mammalian Expression, Lentiviral, CRISPR
  Selectable markers: Puromycin
Growth in bacteria
  Bacterial resistance: Ampicillin, 100 μg/mL
  Growth temperature: 37°C
  Growth strain: DH5alpha
  Copy number: High Copy
Gene/Insert
  Gene/Insert name: NME6 (alt name: NME6)
  gRNA/shRNA sequence: TGTGGGCAAGGATGTAGGCT
  Species: H. sapiens (human)
  Entrez Gene: NME6 (a.k.a. NM23-H6, IPIA-ALPHA)
  Promoter: hU6
  Cloning method: Unknown
  Sequencing primers: 5′ U6-F; 3′ pS2-R
Terms and licenses: Academic/Nonprofit Terms; Industry Terms: Not Available to Industry
Depositor comments: The gRNA was designed to target a Genbank reference sequence which has since been removed from the database. Note that this plasmid does NOT contain Cas9. It should be used in conjunction with lentiCas9-Blast (Addgene #52962) or otherwise with cell lines already expressing Cas9. Browse the full kinome gRNA library at http://www.addgene.org/pooled-library/broadgpp-human-kinome/ or visit http://www.broadinstitute.org/rnai/public/ for detailed protocols and information.
How to cite: NME6 gRNA (BRDN0001148253) was a gift from John Doench & David Root (Addgene plasmid # 76221 ; http://n2t.net/addgene:76221 ; RRID:Addgene_76221)
