[The description below was written by a language model from this plasmid's Addgene catalogue record and pLannotate feature annotations shown in this document.]
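Description:
NME6 gRNA (BRDN0001148253) is a third-generation lentiviral guide RNA plasmid built on the lentiGuide-Puro backbone and designed to direct Streptococcus pyogenes Cas9 to the human NME6 gene (also known as NM23-H6). It is maintained in E. coli through a high-copy ColE1/pUC-type origin and selected with ampicillin via the β-lactamase gene. The backbone also carries an f1 origin, an SV40 origin and remnants of lac and phage-promoter cloning sequences.

The lentiviral portion begins with an RSV promoter fused to a truncated HIV-1 5' LTR, which allows Tat-independent production of genomic RNA. This is followed by the Ψ packaging signal with a gag fragment, the Rev response element for Rev-dependent nuclear export, and a cPPT/CTS that aids nuclear import of the viral DNA. Two expression units lie within the transfer region. A human U6 RNA polymerase III promoter drives the NME6-specific spacer joined to the SpCas9 gRNA scaffold, and an EF-1α promoter with its intron A drives puromycin N-acetyltransferase for selection of transduced mammalian cells. A WPRE downstream enhances transcript expression, and the ΔU3 self-inactivating 3' LTR prevents LTR-driven transcription after integration.

The plasmid does not encode Cas9, so it must be paired with a separate Cas9 vector or used in cells that already express the nuclease, typically to knock out NME6. It belongs to a human kinome gRNA collection. The depositor notes that the reference sequence used to design the guide has since been withdrawn from GenBank. The record does not state the cloning method.
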