Features (pLannotate 1.2.2; 29 found; start..end, strand, type, name):
     14..80      +  CDS            small t antigen (fragment): SV40 (simian virus 40) small t antigen
    106..317     +  promoter       EF-1α core promoter: core promoter for human elongation factor EF-1α
    318..1256    +  intron         EF-1α intron A: intron upstream of the start codon of human EF-1α
   1278..1877    +  CDS            PuroR (fragment): puromycin N-acetyltransferase; pac from Streptomyces; confers resistance to puromycin
   1893..2481    +  misc_feature   WPRE: woodchuck hepatitis virus posttranscriptional regulatory element
   2532..2551    +  misc_feature   cPPT/CTS (fragment): central polypurine tract and central termination sequence of HIV-1
   2553..2786    +  LTR            3' LTR (ΔU3): self-inactivating 3' long terminal repeat (LTR) from HIV-1
   2864..2985    +  polyA_signal   SV40 poly(A) signal: SV40 polyadenylation signal
   3025..3160    +  rep_origin     SV40 ori: SV40 origin of replication
   3181..3199    -  promoter       T7 promoter: promoter for bacteriophage T7 RNA polymerase
   3207..3362    +  CDS            lacZα (fragment): LacZα fragment of β-galactosidase; lacZ fragment
   3367..3795    +  rep_origin     f1 ori (sequence partly withheld): f1 bacteriophage origin of replication; arrow indicates direction of (+) strand synthesis
   3848..3952    +  promoter       AmpR promoter: bla
   3953..4813    +  CDS            AmpR: β-lactamase; bla; confers resistance to ampicillin, carbenicillin, and related antibiotics
   4984..5572    +  rep_origin     ori: high-copy-number ColE1/pMB1/pBR322/pUC origin of replication
   5755..5847    +  CDS            lacI (fragment): lac repressor; lacI; The lac repressor binds to the lac operator to inhibit transcription in E. coli. This inhibition can be relieved by adding lactose or isopropyl-β-D-thiogalactopyranoside (IPTG).
   5860..5881    +  protein_bind   CAP binding site: CAP binding activates transcription in the presence of cAMP. E. coli catabolite activator protein
   5896..5926    +  promoter       lac promoter: promoter for the E. coli lac operon
   5934..5950    +  protein_bind   lac operator: The lac repressor binds to the lac operator to inhibit transcription in E. coli. This inhibition can be relieved by adding lactose or isopropyl-β-D-thiogalactopyranoside (IPTG). lac repressor encoded by lacI
   5995..6013    +  promoter       T3 promoter: promoter for bacteriophage T3 RNA polymerase
   6041..6267    +  promoter       RSV promoter: Rous sarcoma virus enhancer/promoter
   6268..6448    +  LTR            5' LTR (truncated): truncated 5' long terminal repeat (LTR) from HIV-1
   6495..6620    +  misc_feature   HIV-1 Ψ: packaging signal of human immunodeficiency virus type 1
   6604..6967    +  CDS            HIV-1 gag (fragment): gag protein from human immunodeficiency virus 1; gag
   7113..7346    +  misc_feature   RRE: The Rev response element (RRE) of HIV-1 allows for Rev-dependent mRNA export from the nucleus to the cytoplasm.
   7723..7749    +  CDS            Rev (fragment): human immunodeficiency virus 1 (HIV-1) Rev protein; rev; enhances nuclear export of unspliced and incompletely spliced viral mRNAs
   7753..7993    +  promoter       U6 promoter: RNA polymerase III promoter for human U6 snRNA
   8023..8098    +  misc_RNA       gRNA scaffold: guide RNA scaffold for the Streptococcus pyogenes CRISPR/Cas9 system
   8154..8271    +  misc_feature   cPPT/CTS: central polypurine tract and central termination sequence of HIV-1
>Addgene plasmid #76221 | NME6 gRNA (BRDN0001148253) | addgene full sequence | sequence record 185418 | Addgene Assembled Sequence
CCCGGGTGCAAAGATGGATAAAGTTTTAAACAGAGAGGAATCTTTGCAGCTAATGGACCTTCTAGGTCTT
GAAAGGAGTGGGAATTGGCTCCGGTGCCCGTCAGTGGGCAGAGCGCACATCGCCCACAGTCCCCGAGAAG
TTGGGGGGAGGGGTCGGCAATTGATCCGGTGCCTAGAGAAGGTGGCGCGGGGTAAACTGGGAAAGTGATG
TCGTGTACTGGCTCCGCCTTTTTCCCGAGGGTGGGGGAGAACCGTATATAAGTGCAGTAGTCGCCGTGAA
CGTTCTTTTTCGCAACGGGTTTGCCGCCAGAACACAGGTAAGTGCCGTGTGTGGTTCCCGCGGGCCTGGC
CTCTTTACGGGTTATGGCCCTTGCGTGCCTTGAATTACTTCCACCTGGCTGCAGTACGTGATTCTTGATC
CCGAGCTTCGGGTTGGAAGTGGGTGGGAGAGTTCGAGGCCTTGCGCTTAAGGAGCCCCTTCGCCTCGTGC
TTGAGTTGAGGCCTGGCCTGGGCGCTGGGGCCGCCGCGTGCGAATCTGGTGGCACCTTCGCGCCTGTCTC
GCTGCTTTCGATAAGTCTCTAGCCATTTAAAATTTTTGATGACCTGCTGCGACGCTTTTTTTCTGGCAAG
ATAGTCTTGTAAATGCGGGCCAAGATCTGCACACTGGTATTTCGGTTTTTGGGGCCGCGGGCGGCGACGG
GGCCCGTGCGTCCCAGCGCACATGTTCGGCGAGGCGGGGCCTGCGAGCGCGGCCACCGAGAATCGGACGG
GGGTAGTCTCAAGCTGGCCGGCCTGCTCTGGTGCCTGGCCTCGCGCCGCCGTGTATCGCCCCGCCCTGGG
CGGCAAGGCTGGCCCGGTCGGCACCAGTTGCGTGAGCGGAAAGATGGCCGCTTCCCGGCCCTGCTGCAGG
GAGCTCAAAATGGAGGACGCGGCGCTCGGGAGAGCGGGCGGGTGAGTCACCCACACAAAGGAAAAGGGCC
TTTCCGTCCTCAGCCGTCGCTTCATGTGACTCCACGGAGTACCGGGCGCCGTCCAGGCACCTCGATTAGT
TCTCGAGCTTTTGGAGTACGTCGTCTTTAGGTTGGGGGGAGGGGTTTTATGCGATGGAGTTTCCCCACAC
TGAGTGGGTGGAGACTGAAGTTAGGCCAGCTTGGCACTTGATGTAATTCTCCTTGGAATTTGCCCTTTTT
GAGTTTGGATCTTGGTTCATTCTCAAGCCTCAGACAGTGGTTCAAAGTTTTTTTCTTCCATTTCAGGTGT
CGTGACGTACGGCCACCATGACCGAGTACAAGCCCACGGTGCGCCTCGCCACCCGCGACGACGTCCCCAG
GGCCGTACGCACCCTCGCCGCCGCGTTCGCCGACTACCCCGCCACGCGCCACACCGTCGATCCGGACCGC
CACATCGAGCGGGTCACCGAGCTGCAAGAACTCTTCCTCACGCGCGTCGGGCTCGACATCGGCAAGGTGT
GGGTCGCGGACGACGGCGCCGCCGTGGCGGTCTGGACCACGCCGGAGAGCGTCGAAGCGGGGGCGGTGTT
CGCCGAGATCGGCCCGCGCATGGCCGAGTTGAGCGGTTCCCGGCTGGCCGCGCAGCAACAGATGGAAGGC
CTCCTGGCGCCGCACCGGCCCAAGGAGCCCGCGTGGTTCCTGGCCACCGTCGGAGTCTCGCCCGACCACC
AGGGCAAGGGTCTGGGCAGCGCCGTCGTGCTCCCCGGAGTGGAGGCGGCCGAGCGCGCCGGGGTGCCCGC
CTTCCTGGAGACCTCCGCGCCCCGCAACCTCCCCTTCTACGAGCGGCTCGGCTTCACCGTCACCGCCGAC
GTCGAGGTGCCCGAAGGACCGCGCACCTGGTGCATGACCCGCAAGCCCGGTGCCTGAACGCGTTAAGTCG
ACAATCAACCTCTGGATTACAAAATTTGTGAAAGATTGACTGGTATTCTTAACTATGTTGCTCCTTTTAC
GCTATGTGGATACGCTGCTTTAATGCCTTTGTATCATGCTATTGCTTCCCGTATGGCTTTCATTTTCTCC
TCCTTGTATAAATCCTGGTTGCTGTCTCTTTATGAGGAGTTGTGGCCCGTTGTCAGGCAACGTGGCGTGG
TGTGCACTGTGTTTGCTGACGCAACCCCCACTGGTTGGGGCATTGCCACCACCTGTCAGCTCCTTTCCGG
GACTTTCGCTTTCCCCCTCCCTATTGCCACGGCGGAACTCATCGCCGCCTGCCTTGCCCGCTGCTGGACA
GGGGCTCGGCTGTTGGGCACTGACAATTCCGTGGTGTTGTCGGGGAAATCATCGTCCTTTCCTTGGCTGC
TCGCCTGTGTTGCCACCTGGATTCTGCGCGGGACGTCCTTCTGCTACGTCCCTTCGGCCCTCAATCCAGC
GGACCTTCCTTCCCGCGGCCTGCTGCCGGCTCTGCGGCCTCTTCCGCGTCTTCGCCTTCGCCCTCAGACG
AGTCGGATCTCCCTTTGGGCCGCCTCCCCGCGTCGACTTTAAGACCAATGACTTACAAGGCAGCTGTAGA
TCTTAGCCACTTTTTAAAAGAAAAGGGGGGACTGGAAGGGCTAATTCACTCCCAACGAAGACAAGATCTG
CTTTTTGCTTGTACTGGGTCTCTCTGGTTAGACCAGATCTGAGCCTGGGAGCTCTCTGGCTAACTAGGGA
ACCCACTGCTTAAGCCTCAATAAAGCTTGCCTTGAGTGCTTCAAGTAGTGTGTGCCCGTCTGTTGTGTGA
CTCTGGTAACTAGAGATCCCTCAGACCCTTTTAGTCAGTGTGGAAAATCTCTAGCAGTACGTATAGTAGT
TCATGTCATCTTATTATTCAGTATTTATAACTTGCAAAGAAATGAATATCAGAGAGTGAGAGGAACTTGT
TTATTGCAGCTTATAATGGTTACAAATAAAGCAATAGCATCACAAATTTCACAAATAAAGCATTTTTTTC
ACTGCATTCTAGTTGTGGTTTGTCCAAACTCATCAATGTATCTTATCATGTCTGGCTCTAGCTATCCCGC
CCCTAACTCCGCCCATCCCGCCCCTAACTCCGCCCAGTTCCGCCCATTCTCCGCCCCATGGCTGACTAAT
TTTTTTTATTTATGCAGAGGCCGAGGCCGCCTCGGCCTCTGAGCTATTCCAGAAGTAGTGAGGAGGCTTT
TTTGGAGGCCTAGGGACGTACCCAATTCGCCCTATAGTGAGTCGTATTACGCGCGCTCACTGGCCGTCGT
TTTACAACGTCGTGACTGGGAAAACCCTGGCGTTACCCAACTTAATCGCCTTGCAGCACATCCCCCTTTC
GCCAGCTGGCGTAATAGCGAAGAGGCCCGCACCGATCGCCCTTCCCAACAGTTGCGCAGCCTGAATGGCG
AATGGG
[124 nt withheld, positions 3367-3490]
C
[91 nt withheld, positions 3492-3582]
A
[49 nt withheld, positions 3584-3632]
CCTTTGACGTTGGAGTCCACGTTCTTT
[37 nt withheld, positions 3660-3696]
ACCCTATCTCGGTCTATTCTTTTGATTTATAAGGGATTTTGCCGATTTCGGCCTATTGGTTAAAAAATGA
GCTGATTTAACAAAAATTTAACGCGAATTTTAACAAAATATTAACGCTTACAATTTAGGTGGCACTTTTC
GGGGAAATGTGCGCGGAACCCCTATTTGTTTATTTTTCTAAATACATTCAAATATGTATCCGCTCATGAG
ACAATAACCCTGATAAATGCTTCAATAATATTGAAAAAGGAAGAGTATGAGTATTCAACATTTCCGTGTC
GCCCTTATTCCCTTTTTTGCGGCATTTTGCCTTCCTGTTTTTGCTCACCCAGAAACGCTGGTGAAAGTAA
AAGATGCTGAAGATCAGTTGGGTGCACGAGTGGGTTACATCGAACTGGATCTCAACAGCGGTAAGATCCT
TGAGAGTTTTCGCCCCGAAGAACGTTTTCCAATGATGAGCACTTTTAAAGTTCTGCTATGTGGCGCGGTA
TTATCCCGTATTGACGCCGGGCAAGAGCAACTCGGTCGCCGCATACACTATTCTCAGAATGACTTGGTTG
AGTACTCACCAGTCACAGAAAAGCATCTTACGGATGGCATGACAGTAAGAGAATTATGCAGTGCTGCCAT
AACCATGAGTGATAACACTGCGGCCAACTTACTTCTGACAACGATCGGAGGACCGAAGGAGCTAACCGCT
TTTTTGCACAACATGGGGGATCATGTAACTCGCCTTGATCGTTGGGAACCGGAGCTGAATGAAGCCATAC
CAAACGACGAGCGTGACACCACGATGCCTGTAGCAATGGCAACAACGTTGCGCAAACTATTAACTGGCGA
ACTACTTACTCTAGCTTCCCGGCAACAATTAATAGACTGGATGGAGGCGGATAAAGTTGCAGGACCACTT
CTGCGCTCGGCCCTTCCGGCTGGCTGGTTTATTGCTGATAAATCTGGAGCCGGTGAGCGTGGGTCTCGCG
GTATCATTGCAGCACTGGGGCCAGATGGTAAGCCCTCCCGTATCGTAGTTATCTACACGACGGGGAGTCA
GGCAACTATGGATGAACGAAATAGACAGATCGCTGAGATAGGTGCCTCACTGATTAAGCATTGGTAACTG
TCAGACCAAGTTTACTCATATATACTTTAGATTGATTTAAAACTTCATTTTTAATTTAAAAGGATCTAGG
TGAAGATCCTTTTTGATAATCTCATGACCAAAATCCCTTAACGTGAGTTTTCGTTCCACTGAGCGTCAGA
CCCCGTAGAAAAGATCAAAGGATCTTCTTGAGATCCTTTTTTTCTGCGCGTAATCTGCTGCTTGCAAACA
AAAAAACCACCGCTACCAGCGGTGGTTTGTTTGCCGGATCAAGAGCTACCAACTCTTTTTCCGAAGGTAA
CTGGCTTCAGCAGAGCGCAGATACCAAATACTGTTCTTCTAGTGTAGCCGTAGTTAGGCCACCACTTCAA
GAACTCTGTAGCACCGCCTACATACCTCGCTCTGCTAATCCTGTTACCAGTGGCTGCTGCCAGTGGCGAT
AAGTCGTGTCTTACCGGGTTGGACTCAAGACGATAGTTACCGGATAAGGCGCAGCGGTCGGGCTGAACGG
GGGGTTCGTGCACACAGCCCAGCTTGGAGCGAACGACCTACACCGAACTGAGATACCTACAGCGTGAGCT
ATGAGAAAGCGCCACGCTTCCCGAAGGGAGAAAGGCGGACAGGTATCCGGTAAGCGGCAGGGTCGGAACA
GGAGAGCGCACGAGGGAGCTTCCAGGGGGAAACGCCTGGTATCTTTATAGTCCTGTCGGGTTTCGCCACC
TCTGACTTGAGCGTCGATTTTTGTGATGCTCGTCAGGGGGGCGGAGCCTATGGAAAAACGCCAGCAACGC
GGCCTTTTTACGGTTCCTGGCCTTTTGCTGGCCTTTTGCTCACATGTTCTTTCCTGCGTTATCCCCTGAT
TCTGTGGATAACCGTATTACCGCCTTTGAGTGAGCTGATACCGCTCGCCGCAGCCGAACGACCGAGCGCA
GCGAGTCAGTGAGCGAGGAAGCGGAAGAGCGCCCAATACGCAAACCGCCTCTCCCCGCGCGTTGGCCGAT
TCATTAATGCAGCTGGCACGACAGGTTTCCCGACTGGAAAGCGGGCAGTGAGCGCAACGCAATTAATGTG
AGTTAGCTCACTCATTAGGCACCCCAGGCTTTACACTTTATGCTTCCGGCTCGTATGTTGTGTGGAATTG
TGAGCGGATAACAATTTCACACAGGAAACAGCTATGACCATGATTACGCCAAGCGCGCAATTAACCCTCA
CTAAAGGGAACAAAAGCTGGAGCTGCAAGCTTAATGTAGTCTTATGCAATACTCTTGTAGTCTTGCAACA
TGGTAACGATGAGTTAGCAACATGCCTTACAAGGAGAGAAAAAGCACCGTGCATGCCGATTGGTGGAAGT
AAGGTGGTACGATCGTGCCTTATTAGGAAGGCAACAGACGGGTCTGACATGGATTGGACGAACCACTGAA
TTGCCGCATTGCAGAGATATTGTATTTAAGTGCCTAGCTCGATACATAAACGGGTCTCTCTGGTTAGACC
AGATCTGAGCCTGGGAGCTCTCTGGCTAACTAGGGAACCCACTGCTTAAGCCTCAATAAAGCTTGCCTTG
AGTGCTTCAAGTAGTGTGTGCCCGTCTGTTGTGTGACTCTGGTAACTAGAGATCCCTCAGACCCTTTTAG
TCAGTGTGGAAAATCTCTAGCAGTGGCGCCCGAACAGGGACTTGAAAGCGAAAGGGAAACCAGAGGAGCT
CTCTCGACGCAGGACTCGGCTTGCTGAAGCGCGCACGGCAAGAGGCGAGGGGCGGCGACTGGTGAGTACG
CCAAAAATTTTGACTAGCGGAGGCTAGAAGGAGAGAGATGGGTGCGAGAGCGTCAGTATTAAGCGGGGGA
GAATTAGATCGCGATGGGAAAAAATTCGGTTAAGGCCAGGGGGAAAGAAAAAATATAAATTAAAACATAT
AGTATGGGCAAGCAGGGAGCTAGAACGATTCGCAGTTAATCCTGGCCTGTTAGAAACATCAGAAGGCTGT
AGACAAATACTGGGACAGCTACAACCATCCCTTCAGACAGGATCAGAAGAACTTAGATCATTATATAATA
CAGTAGCAACCCTCTATTGTGTGCATCAAAGGATAGAGATAAAAGACACCAAGGAAGCTTTAGACAAGAT
AGAGGAAGAGCAAAACAAAAGTAAGACCACCGCACAGCAAGCGGCCGCTGATCTTCAGACCTGGAGGAGG
AGATATGAGGGACAATTGGAGAAGTGAATTATATAAATATAAAGTAGTAAAAATTGAACCATTAGGAGTA
GCACCCACCAAGGCAAAGAGAAGAGTGGTGCAGAGAGAAAAAAGAGCAGTGGGAATAGGAGCTTTGTTCC
TTGGGTTCTTGGGAGCAGCAGGAAGCACTATGGGCGCAGCGTCAATGACGCTGACGGTACAGGCCAGACA
ATTATTGTCTGGTATAGTGCAGCAGCAGAACAATTTGCTGAGGGCTATTGAGGCGCAACAGCATCTGTTG
CAACTCACAGTCTGGGGCATCAAGCAGCTCCAGGCAAGAATCCTGGCTGTGGAAAGATACCTAAAGGATC
AACAGCTCCTGGGGATTTGGGGTTGCTCTGGAAAACTCATTTGCACCACTGCTGTGCCTTGGAATGCTAG
TTGGAGTAATAAATCTCTGGAACAGATTTGGAATCACACGACCTGGATGGAGTGGGACAGAGAAATTAAC
AATTACACAAGCTTAATACACTCCTTAATTGAAGAATCGCAAAACCAGCAAGAAAAGAATGAACAAGAAT
TATTGGAATTAGATAAATGGGCAAGTTTGTGGAATTGGTTTAACATAACAAATTGGCTGTGGTATATAAA
ATTATTCATAATGATAGTAGGAGGCTTGGTAGGTTTAAGAATAGTTTTTGCTGTACTTTCTATAGTGAAT
AGAGTTAGGCAGGGATATTCACCATTATCGTTTCAGACCCACCTCCCAACCCCGAGGGGACCCAGAGAGG
GCCTATTTCCCATGATTCCTTCATATTTGCATATACGATACAAGGCTGTTAGAGAGATAATTAGAATTAA
TTTGACTGTAAACACAAAGATATTAGTACAAAATACGTGACGTAGAAAGTAATAATTTCTTGGGTAGTTT
GCAGTTTTAAAATTATGTTTTAAAATGGACTATCATATGCTTACCGTAACTTGAAAGTATTTCGATTTCT
TGGCTTTATATATCTTGTGGAAAGGACGAAACACCGTGTGGGCAAGGATGTAGGCTGTTTTAGAGCTAGA
AATAGCAAGTTAAAATAAGGCTAGTCCGTTATCAACTTGAAAAAGTGGCACCGAGTCGGTGCTTTTTTAA
GCTTGGCGTAACTAGATCTTGAGACAAATGGCAGTATTCATCCACAATTTTAAAAGAAAAGGGGGGATTG
GGGGGTACAGTGCAGGGGAAAGAATAGTAGACATAATAGCAACAGACATACAAACTAAAGAATTACAAAA
ACAAATTACAAAAATTCAAAATTTTCGGGTTTATTACAGGGACAGCAGAGATCCACTTTGGCGCCGGCTC
GAGGGGG
