>Addgene plasmid #76221 | NME6 gRNA (BRDN0001148253) | depositor partial sequence | sequence record 143681 | Target Sequence
TGTGGGCAAGGATGTAGGCT
