>Addgene plasmid #76221 | NME6 gRNA (BRDN0001148253) | addgene partial sequence | sequence record 185417 | hU6-F
GTAGAAAGTAATAATTTCTTGGGTAGTTTGCAGTTTTAAAATTATGTTTTAAAATGGACTATCATATGCT
TACCGTAACTTGAAAGTATTTCGATTTCTTGGCTTTATATATCTTGTGGAAAGGACGAAACACCGTGTGG
GCAAGGATGTAGGCTGTTTTAGAGCTAGAAATAGCAAGTTAAAATAAGGCTAGTCCGTTATCAACTTGAA
AAAGTGGCACCGAGTCGGTGCTTTTTTAAGCTTGGCGTAACTAGATCTTGAGACAAATGGCAGTATTCAT
CCACAATTTTAAAAGAAAAGGGGGGATTGGGGGGTACAGTGCAGGGGAAAGAATAGTAGACATAATAGCA
ACAGACATACAAACTAAAGAATTACAAAAACAAATTACAAAAATTCAAAATTTTCGGGTTTATTACAGGG
ACAGCAGAGATCCACTTTGGCGCCGGCTCGAGGGGGCCCGGGTGCAAAGATGGATAAAGTTTTAAACAGA
GAGGAATCTTTGCAGCTAATGGACCTTCTAGGTCTTGAAAGGAGTGGGAATTGGCTCCGGTGCCCGTCAG
TGGGCAGAGC
